>Addgene plasmid #142551 | TFORF0172 | addgene full sequence | sequence record 397438 | Addgene NGS Result
TTAATGTAGTCTTATGCAATACTCTTGTAGTCTTGCAACATGGTAACGATGAGTTAGCAACATGCCTTAC
AAGGAGAGAAAAAGCACCGTGCATGCCGATTGGTGGAAGTAAGGTGGTACGATCGTGCCTTATTAGGAAG
GCAACAGACGGGTCTGACATGGATTGGACGAACCACTGAATTGCCGCATTGCAGAGATATTGTATTTAAG
TGCCTAGCTCGATACATAAACGGGTCTCTCTGGTTAGACCAGATCTGAGCCTGGGAGCTCTCTGGCTAAC
TAGGGAACCCACTGCTTAAGCCTCAATAAAGCTTGCCTTGAGTGCTTCAAGTAGTGTGTGCCCGTCTGTT
GTGTGACTCTGGTAACTAGAGATCCCTCAGACCCTTTTAGTCAGTGTGGAAAATCTCTAGCAGTGGCGCC
CGAACAGGGACTTGAAAGCGAAAGGGAAACCAGAGGAGCTCTCTCGACGCAGGACTCGGCTTGCTGAAGC
GCGCACGGCAAGAGGCGAGGGGCGGCGACTGGTGAGTACGCCAAAAATTTTGACTAGCGGAGGCTAGAAG
GAGAGAGATGGGTGCGAGAGCGTCAGTATTAAGCGGGGGAGAATTAGATCGCGATGGGAAAAAATTCGGT
TAAGGCCAGGGGGAAAGAAAAAATATAAATTAAAACATATAGTATGGGCAAGCAGGGAGCTAGAACGATT
CGCAGTTAATCCTGGCCTGTTAGAAACATCAGAAGGCTGTAGACAAATACTGGGACAGCTACAACCATCC
CTTCAGACAGGATCAGAAGAACTTAGATCATTATATAATACAGTAGCAACCCTCTATTGTGTGCATCAAA
GGATAGAGATAAAAGACACCAAGGAAGCTTTAGACAAGATAGAGGAAGAGCAAAACAAAAGTAAGACCAC
CGCACAGCAAGCGGCCGCTGATCTTCAGACCTGGAGGAGGAGATATGAGGGACAATTGGAGAAGTGAATT
ATATAAATATAAAGTAGTAAAAATTGAACCATTAGGAGTAGCACCCACCAAGGCAAAGAGAAGAGTGGTG
CAGAGAGAAAAAAGAGCAGTGGGAATAGGAGCTTTGTTCCTTGGGTTCTTGGGAGCAGCAGGAAGCACTA
TGGGCGCAGCGTCAATGACGCTGACGGTACAGGCCAGACAATTATTGTCTGGTATAGTGCAGCAGCAGAA
CAATTTGCTGAGGGCTATTGAGGCGCAACAGCATCTGTTGCAACTCACAGTCTGGGGCATCAAGCAGCTC
CAGGCAAGAATCCTGGCTGTGGAAAGATACCTAAAGGATCAACAGCTCCTGGGGATTTGGGGTTGCTCTG
GAAAACTCATTTGCACCACTGCTGTGCCTTGGAATGCTAGTTGGAGTAATAAATCTCTGGAACAGATTTG
GAATCACACGACCTGGATGGAGTGGGACAGAGAAATTAACAATTACACAAGCTTAATACACTCCTTAATT
GAAGAATCGCAAAACCAGCAAGAAAAGAATGAACAAGAATTATTGGAATTAGATAAATGGGCAAGTTTGT
GGAATTGGTTTAACATAACAAATTGGCTGTGGTATATAAAATTATTCATAATGATAGTAGGAGGCTTGGT
AGGTTTAAGAATAGTTTTTGCTGTACTTTCTATAGTGAATAGAGTTAGGCAGGGATATTCACCATTATCG
TTTCAGACCCACCTCCCAACCCCGAGGGGACCCATGCATTGCATCTCAATTAGTCAGCAACCAGGTGTGG
AAAGTCCCCAGGCTCCCCAGCAGGCAGAAGTATGCAAAGCATGCGTCTCAATTAGTCAGCAACCATAGTC
CCGCCCCTAACTCCGCCCATCCCGCCCCTAACTCCGCCCAGTTCCGCCCATTCTCCGCCCCATGGCTGAC
TAATTTTTTTTATTTATGCAGAGGCCGAGGCCGCCTCGGCCTCTGAGCTATTCCAGAAGTAGTGAGGAGG
CTTTTTTGGAGGCCTAGGCTTTTGCAAAAAGCTTTCTAGAGGTACCACCGGAGCTTACCATGACCGAGTA
CAAGCCCACGGTGCGCCTCGCCACCCGCGACGACGTCCCCAGGGCCGTACGCACCCTCGCCGCCGCGTTC
GCCGACTACCCCGCCACGCGCCACACCGTCGATCCGGACCGCCACATCGAGCGGGTCACCGAGCTGCAAG
AACTCTTCCTCACGCGCGTCGGGCTCGACATCGGCAAGGTGTGGGTCGCGGACGACGGCGCCGCCGTGGC
GGTCTGGACCACGCCGGAGAGCGTCGAAGCGGGGGCGGTGTTCGCCGAGATCGGCCCGCGCATGGCCGAG
TTGAGCGGTTCCCGGCTGGCCGCGCAGCAACAGATGGAAGGCCTCCTGGCGCCGCACCGGCCCAAGGAGC
CCGCGTGGTTCCTGGCCACCGTCGGCGTCTCGCCCGACCACCAGGGCAAGGGTCTGGGCAGCGCCGTCGT
GCTCCCCGGAGTGGAGGCGGCCGAGCGCGCCGGGGTGCCCGCCTTCCTGGAGACCTCCGCGCCCCGCAAC
CTCCCCTTCTACGAGCGGCTCGGCTTCACCGTCACCGCCGACGTCGAGGTGCCCGAAGGACCGCGCACCT
GGTGCATGACCCGCAAGCCCGGTGCCAGTTAACGAATTCTAGATCTTGAGACAAATGGCAGTATTCATCC
ACAATTTTAAAAGAAAAGGGGGGATTGGGGGGTACAGTGCAGGGGAAAGAATAGTAGACATAATAGCAAC
AGACATACAAACTAAAGAATTACAAAAACAAATTACAAAAATTCAAAATTTTCGGGTTTATTACAGGGAC
AGCAGAGATCCACTTTGGCGCCGGCTCGAGGCCTGCAGGTGCAAAGATGGATAAAGTTTTAAACAGAGAG
GAATCTTTGCAGCTAATGGACCTTCTAGGTCTTGAAAGGAGTGGGAATTGGCTCCGGTGCCCGTCAGTGG
GCAGAGCGCACATCGCCCACAGTCCCCGAGAAGTTGGGGGGAGGGGTCGGCAATTGAACCGGTGCCTAGA
GAAGGTGGCGCGGGGTAAACTGGGAAAGTGATGTCGTGTACTGGCTCCGCCTTTTTCCCGAGGGTGGGGG
AGAACCGTATATAAGTGCAGTAGTCGCCGTGAACGTTCTTTTTCGCAACGGGTTTGCCGCCAGAACACAG
GTAAGTGCCGTGTGTGGTTCCCGCGGGCCTGGCCTCTTTACGGGTTATGGCCCTTGCGTGCCTTGAATTA
CTTCCACCTGGCTGCAGTACGTGATTCTTGATCCCGAGCTTCGGGTTGGAAGTGGGTGGGAGAGTTCGAG
GCCTTGCGCTTAAGGAGCCCCTTCGCCTCGTGCTTGAGTTGAGGCCTGGCCTGGGCGCTGGGGCCGCCGC
GTGCGAATCTGGTGGCACCTTCGCGCCTGTCTCGCTGCTTTCGATAAGTCTCTAGCCATTTAAAATTTTT
GATGACCTGCTGCGACGCTTTTTTTCTGGCAAGATAGTCTTGTAAATGCGGGCCAAGATCTGCACACTGG
TATTTCGGTTTTTGGGGCCGCGGGCGGCGACGGGGCCCGTGCGTCCCAGCGCACATGTTCGGCGAGGCGG
GGCCTGCGAGCGCGGCCACCGAGAATCGGACGGGGGTAGTCTCAAGCTGGCCGGCCTGCTCTGGTGCCTG
GCCTCGCGCCGCCGTGTATCGCCCCGCCCTGGGCGGCAAGGCTGGCCCGGTCGGCACCAGTTGCGTGAGC
GGAAAGATGGCCGCTTCCCGGCCCTGCTGCAGGGAGCTCAAAATGGAGGACGCGGCGCTCGGGAGAGCGG
GCGGGTGAGTCACCCACACAAAGGAAAAGGGCCTTTCCGTCCTCAGCCGTCGCTTCATGTGACTCCACGG
AGTACCGGGCGCCGTCCAGGCACCTCGATTAGTTCTCGAGCTTTTGGAGTACGTCGTCTTTAGGTTGGGG
GGAGGGGTTTTATGCGATGGAGTTTCCCCACACTGAGTGGGTGGAGACTGAAGTTAGGCCAGCTTGGCAC
TTGATGTAATTCTCCTTGGAATTTGCCCTTTTTGAGTTTGGATCTTGGTTCATTCTCAAGCCTCAGACAG
TGGTTCAAAGTTTTTTTCTTCCATTTCAGGTGTCGTGAGGCTAGCACCGCCACCATGAAGGCTGCCTACA
CCGCCTATCGATGCCTCACCAAAGACCTAGAAGGCTGCGCCATGAACCCGGAGCTGACAATGGAAAGTCT
GGGCACTTTGCACGGGCCGGCCGGCGGCGGCAGTGGCGGGGGCGGCGGCGGGGGCGGCGGGGGCGGCGGC
GGGGGCCCGGGCCATGAGCAGGAGCTGCTGGCCAGCCCCAGCCCCCACCACGCGGGCCGCGGCGCCGCTG
GCTCGCTGCGGGGCCCTCCGCCGCCTCCAACCGCGCACCAGGAGCTGGGCACGGCGGCAGCGGCGGCAGC
GGCGGCGTCGCGCTCGGCCATGGTCACCAGCATGGCCTCGATCCTGGACGGCGGCGACTACCGGCCCGAG
CTCTCCATCCCGCTGCACCACGCCATGAGCATGTCCTGCGACTCGTCTCCGCCTGGCATGGGCATGAGCA
ACACCTACACCACGCTGACACCGCTCCAGCCGCTGCCACCCATCTCCACCGTGTCTGACAAGTTCCACCA
CCCTCACCCGCACCACCATCCGCACCACCACCACCACCACCACCACCAGCGCCTGTCCGGCAACGTCAGC
GGCAGCTTCACCCTCATGCGCGACGAGCGCGGGCTCCCGGCCATGAACAACCTCTACAGTCCCTACAAGG
AGATGCCCGGCATGAGCCAGAGCCTGTCCCCGCTGGCCGCCACGCCGCTGGGCAACGGGCTAGGCGGCCT
CCACAACGCGCAGCAGAGTCTGCCCAACTACGGTCCGCCGGGCCACGACAAAATGCTCAGCCCCAACTTC
GACGCGCACCACACTGCCATGCTGACCCGCGGTGAGCAACACCTGTCCCGCGGCCTGGGCACCCCACCTG
CGGCCATGATGTCGCACCTGAACGGCCTGCACCACCCGGGCCACACTCAGTCTCACGGGCCGGTGCTGGC
ACCCAGTCGCGAGCGGCCACCCTCGTCCTCATCGGGCTCGCAGGTGGCCACGTCGGGCCAGCTGGAAGAA
ATCAACACCAAAGAGGTGGCCCAGCGCATCACAGCGGAGCTGAAGCGCTACAGTATCCCCCAGGCGATCT
TTGCGCAGAGGGTGCTGTGCCGGTCTCAGGGGACTCTCTCCGACCTGCTCCGGAATCCAAAACCGTGGAG
TAAACTCAAATCTGGCAGGGAGACCTTCCGCAGGATGTGGAAGTGGCTTCAGGAGCCCGAGTTCCAGCGC
ATGTCCGCCTTACGCCTGGCAGCGTGCAAACGCAAAGAGCAAGAACCAAACAAAGACAGGAACAATTCCC
AGAAGAAGTCCCGCCTGGTGTTCACTGACCTCCAACGCCGAACACTCTTCGCCATCTTCAAGGAGAACAA
ACGCCCGTCAAAGGAGATGCAGATCACCATTTCCCAGCAGCTGGGCCTGGAGCTCACAACCGTCAGCAAC
TTCTTCATGAACGCCCGGCGCCGCAGCCTGGAGAAGTGGCAAGACGATCTGAGCACAGGGGGCTCCTCGT
CCACCTCCAGCACGTGTACCAAAGCATAGTAATGAACTAGTCCGTAACTTGAAAGTATTTCGATTTCTTG
GCTTTATATATCTTGTGGAAAGGACGATTACAGGCATGCTCTAGCCCTAAGACGCGTTAAGTCGACAATC
AACCTCTGGATTACAAAATTTGTGAAAGATTGACTGGTATTCTTAACTATGTTGCTCCTTTTACGCTATG
TGGATACGCTGCTTTAATGCCTTTGTATCATGCTATTGCTTCCCGTATGGCTTTCATTTTCTCCTCCTTG
TATAAATCCTGGTTGCTGTCTCTTTATGAGGAGTTGTGGCCCGTTGTCAGGCAACGTGGCGTGGTGTGCA
CTGTGTTTGCTGACGCAACCCCCACTGGTTGGGGCATTGCCACCACCTGTCAGCTCCTTTCCGGGACTTT
CGCTTTCCCCCTCCCTATTGCCACGGCGGAACTCATCGCCGCCTGCCTTGCCCGCTGCTGGACAGGGGCT
CGGCTGTTGGGCACTGACAATTCCGTGGTGTTGTCGGGGAAATCATCGTCCTTTCCTTGGCTGCTCGCCT
GTGTTGCCACCTGGATTCTGCGCGGGACGTCCTTCTGCTACGTCCCTTCGGCCCTCAATCCAGCGGACCT
TCCTTCCCGCGGCCTGCTGCCGGCTCTGCGGCCTCTTCCGCGTCTTCGCCTTCGCCCTCAGACGAGTCGG
ATCTCCCTTTGGGCCGCCTCCCCGCGTCGACTTTAAGACCAATGACTTACAAGGCAGCTGTAGATCTTAG
CCACTTTTTAAAAGAAAAGGGGGGACTGGAAGGGCTAATTCACTCCCAACGAAGACAAGATCTGCTTTTT
GCTTGTACTGGGTCTCTCTGGTTAGACCAGATCTGAGCCTGGGAGCTCTCTGGCTAACTAGGGAACCCAC
TGCTTAAGCCTCAATAAAGCTTGCCTTGAGTGCTTCAAGTAGTGTGTGCCCGTCTGTTGTGTGACTCTGG
TAACTAGAGATCCCTCAGACCCTTTTAGTCAGTGTGGAAAATCTCTAGCAGTACGTATAGTAGTTCATGT
CATCTTATTATTCAGTATTTATAACTTGCAAAGAAATGAATATCAGAGAGTGAGAGGAACTTGTTTATTG
CAGCTTATAATGGTTACAAATAAAGCAATAGCATCACAAATTTCACAAATAAAGCATTTTTTTCACTGCA
TTCTAGTTGTGGTTTGTCCAAACTCATCAATGTATCTTATCATGTCTGGCTCTAGCTATCCCGCCCCTAA
CTCCGCCCATCCCGCCCCTAACTCCGCCCAGTTCCGCCCATTCTCCGCCCCATGGCTGACTAATTTTTTT
TATTTATGCAGAGGCCGAGGCCGCCTCGGCCTCTGAGCTATTCCAGAAGTAGTGAGGAGGCTTTTTTGGA
GGCCTAGGGACGTACCCAATTCGCCCTATAGTGAGTCGTATTACGCGCGCTCACTGGCCGTCGTTTTACA
ACGTCGTGACTGGGAAAACCCTGGCGTTACCCAACTTAATCGCCTTGCAGCACATCCCCCTTTCGCCAGC
TGGCGTAATAGCGAAGAGGCCCGCACCGATCGCCCTTCCCAACAGTTGCGCAGCCTGAATGGCGAATGGG
[124 nt withheld, positions 7211-7334]
C
[91 nt withheld, positions 7336-7426]
A
[49 nt withheld, positions 7428-7476]
CCTTTGACGTTGGAGTCCACGTTCTTT
[37 nt withheld, positions 7504-7540]
ACCCTATCTCGGTCTATTCTTTTGATTTATAAGGGATTTTGCCGATTTCGGCCTATTGGTTAAAAAATGA
GCTGATTTAACAAAAATTTAACGCGAATTTTAACAAAATATTAACGCTTACAATTTAGGTGGCACTTTTC
GGGGAAATGTGCGCGGAACCCCTATTTGTTTATTTTTCTAAATACATTCAAATATGTATCCGCTCATGAG
ACAATAACCCTGATAAATGCTTCAATAATATTGAAAAAGGAAGAGTATGAGTATTCAACATTTCCGTGTC
GCCCTTATTCCCTTTTTTGCGGCATTTTGCCTTCCTGTTTTTGCTCACCCAGAAACGCTGGTGAAAGTAA
AAGATGCTGAAGATCAGTTGGGTGCACGAGTGGGTTACATCGAACTGGATCTCAACAGCGGTAAGATCCT
TGAGAGTTTTCGCCCCGAAGAACGTTTTCCAATGATGAGCACTTTTAAAGTTCTGCTATGTGGCGCGGTA
TTATCCCGTATTGACGCCGGGCAAGAGCAACTCGGTCGCCGCATACACTATTCTCAGAATGACTTGGTTG
AGTACTCACCAGTCACAGAAAAGCATCTTACGGATGGCATGACAGTAAGAGAATTATGCAGTGCTGCCAT
AACCATGAGTGATAACACTGCGGCCAACTTACTTCTGACAACGATCGGAGGACCGAAGGAGCTAACCGCT
TTTTTGCACAACATGGGGGATCATGTAACTCGCCTTGATCGTTGGGAACCGGAGCTGAATGAAGCCATAC
CAAACGACGAGCGTGACACCACGATGCCTGTAGCAATGGCAACAACGTTGCGCAAACTATTAACTGGCGA
ACTACTTACTCTAGCTTCCCGGCAACAATTAATAGACTGGATGGAGGCGGATAAAGTTGCAGGACCACTT
CTGCGCTCGGCCCTTCCGGCTGGCTGGTTTATTGCTGATAAATCTGGAGCCGGTGAGCGTGGGTCTCGCG
GTATCATTGCAGCACTGGGGCCAGATGGTAAGCCCTCCCGTATCGTAGTTATCTACACGACGGGGAGTCA
GGCAACTATGGATGAACGAAATAGACAGATCGCTGAGATAGGTGCCTCACTGATTAAGCATTGGTAACTG
TCAGACCAAGTTTACTCATATATACTTTAGATTGATTTAAAACTTCATTTTTAATTTAAAAGGATCTAGG
TGAAGATCCTTTTTGATAATCTCATGACCAAAATCCCTTAACGTGAGTTTTCGTTCCACTGAGCGTCAGA
CCCCGTAGAAAAGATCAAAGGATCTTCTTGAGATCCTTTTTTTCTGCGCGTAATCTGCTGCTTGCAAACA
AAAAAACCACCGCTACCAGCGGTGGTTTGTTTGCCGGATCAAGAGCTACCAACTCTTTTTCCGAAGGTAA
CTGGCTTCAGCAGAGCGCAGATACCAAATACTGTTCTTCTAGTGTAGCCGTAGTTAGGCCACCACTTCAA
GAACTCTGTAGCACCGCCTACATACCTCGCTCTGCTAATCCTGTTACCAGTGGCTGCTGCCAGTGGCGAT
AAGTCGTGTCTTACCGGGTTGGACTCAAGACGATAGTTACCGGATAAGGCGCAGCGGTCGGGCTGAACGG
GGGGTTCGTGCACACAGCCCAGCTTGGAGCGAACGACCTACACCGAACTGAGATACCTACAGCGTGAGCT
ATGAGAAAGCGCCACGCTTCCCGAAGGGAGAAAGGCGGACAGGTATCCGGTAAGCGGCAGGGTCGGAACA
GGAGAGCGCACGAGGGAGCTTCCAGGGGGAAACGCCTGGTATCTTTATAGTCCTGTCGGGTTTCGCCACC
TCTGACTTGAGCGTCGATTTTTGTGATGCTCGTCAGGGGGGCGGAGCCTATGGAAAAACGCCAGCAACGC
GGCCTTTTTACGGTTCCTGGCCTTTTGCTGGCCTTTTGCTCACATGTTCTTTCCTGCGTTATCCCCTGAT
TCTGTGGATAACCGTATTACCGCCTTTGAGTGAGCTGATACCGCTCGCCGCAGCCGAACGACCGAGCGCA
GCGAGTCAGTGAGCGAGGAAGCGGAAGAGCGCCCAATACGCAAACCGCCTCTCCCCGCGCGTTGGCCGAT
TCATTAATGCAGCTGGCACGACAGGTTTCCCGACTGGAAAGCGGGCAGTGAGCGCAACGCAATTAATGTG
AGTTAGCTCACTCATTAGGCACCCCAGGCTTTACACTTTATGCTTCCGGCTCGTATGTTGTGTGGAATTG
TGAGCGGATAACAATTTCACACAGGAAACAGCTATGACCATGATTACGCCAAGCGCGCAATTAACCCTCA
CTAAAGGGAACAAAAGCTGGAGCTGCAAGC
Features (pLannotate 1.2.2; 31 found; start..end, strand, type, name):
      5..231     +  promoter       RSV promoter: Rous sarcoma virus enhancer/promoter
    232..412     +  LTR            5' LTR (truncated): truncated 5' long terminal repeat (LTR) from HIV-1
    459..584     +  misc_feature   HIV-1 Ψ: packaging signal of human immunodeficiency virus type 1
    568..931     +  CDS            HIV-1 gag (fragment): gag protein from human immunodeficiency virus 1; gag
   1077..1310    +  misc_feature   RRE: The Rev response element (RRE) of HIV-1 allows for Rev-dependent mRNA export from the nucleus to the cytoplasm.
   1687..1713    +  CDS            Rev (fragment): human immunodeficiency virus 1 (HIV-1) Rev protein; rev; enhances nuclear export of unspliced and incompletely spliced viral mRNAs
   1720..1743    +  promoter       SV40 promoter (fragment): SV40 early promoter
   1744..1815    +  promoter       SV40 promoter (fragment): SV40 enhancer and early promoter
   1839..1974    +  rep_origin     SV40 ori: SV40 origin of replication
   2020..2616    +  CDS            PuroR (fragment): puromycin N-acetyltransferase; pac from Streptomyces; confers resistance to puromycin
   2665..2782    +  misc_feature   cPPT/CTS: central polypurine tract and central termination sequence of HIV-1
   2847..2913    +  CDS            small t antigen (fragment): SV40 (simian virus 40) small t antigen
   2920..4098    +  promoter       EF-1α promoter: strong constitutive promoter for human elongation factor EF-1α
   4115..5626    +  CDS            ONECUT2: ONEC2_HUMAN - Also known as HNF6B. Experimental evidence at transcript level: Swiss-Prot protein existence level 2. Transcriptional activator. Activates the transcription of a number of liver genes such as HNF3B. From Homo sapiens (Human).
   5642..5695    +  promoter       U6 promoter (fragment): RNA polymerase III promoter for human U6 snRNA
   5737..6325    +  misc_feature   WPRE: woodchuck hepatitis virus posttranscriptional regulatory element
   6376..6395    +  misc_feature   cPPT/CTS (fragment): central polypurine tract and central termination sequence of HIV-1
   6397..6630    +  LTR            3' LTR (ΔU3): self-inactivating 3' long terminal repeat (LTR) from HIV-1
   6708..6829    +  polyA_signal   SV40 poly(A) signal: SV40 polyadenylation signal
   6869..7004    +  rep_origin     SV40 ori: SV40 origin of replication
   7025..7043    -  promoter       T7 promoter: promoter for bacteriophage T7 RNA polymerase
   7051..7206    +  CDS            lacZα (fragment): LacZα fragment of β-galactosidase; lacZ fragment
   7211..7639    +  rep_origin     f1 ori (sequence partly withheld): f1 bacteriophage origin of replication; arrow indicates direction of (+) strand synthesis
   7692..7796    +  promoter       AmpR promoter: bla
   7797..8657    +  CDS            AmpR: β-lactamase; bla; confers resistance to ampicillin, carbenicillin, and related antibiotics
   8828..9416    +  rep_origin     ori: high-copy-number ColE1/pMB1/pBR322/pUC origin of replication
   9599..9691    +  CDS            lacI (fragment): lac repressor; lacI; The lac repressor binds to the lac operator to inhibit transcription in E. coli. This inhibition can be relieved by adding lactose or isopropyl-β-D-thiogalactopyranoside (IPTG).
   9704..9725    +  protein_bind   CAP binding site: CAP binding activates transcription in the presence of cAMP. E. coli catabolite activator protein
   9740..9770    +  promoter       lac promoter: promoter for the E. coli lac operon
   9778..9794    +  protein_bind   lac operator: The lac repressor binds to the lac operator to inhibit transcription in E. coli. This inhibition can be relieved by adding lactose or isopropyl-β-D-thiogalactopyranoside (IPTG). lac repressor encoded by lacI
   9839..9857    +  promoter       T3 promoter: promoter for bacteriophage T3 RNA polymerase
