[The description below was written by a language model from this plasmid's Addgene catalogue record and pLannotate feature annotations shown in this document.]
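Description:
TFORF0172 is a third-generation-style, self-inactivating lentiviral expression plasmid built on the pLX_TRC317 backbone and carrying the human transcription factor ONECUT2 (also called OC-2) as a synthesized open reading frame. It belongs to a barcoded transcription factor ORF collection in which each construct carries a unique 24-bp barcode, so that the factor delivered to a cell can be identified by sequencing in pooled overexpression screens, such as screens for drivers of directed differentiation. In bacteria the plasmid replicates from a high-copy ColE1/pUC-type origin and is selected with ampicillin through the bla gene. An f1 origin and remnants of lac and T7/T3 cloning sequences are also present in the backbone.

The viral cassette begins with an RSV promoter fused to a truncated HIV-1 5' LTR, which allows Tat-independent production of genomic RNA. This is followed by the Ψ packaging signal with a short gag fragment, and the Rev response element for nuclear export of the unspliced transcript. Downstream, an SV40 early promoter drives puromycin N-acetyltransferase for selection of transduced mammalian cells. A cPPT/CTS element, which aids nuclear import of the provirus, precedes the main expression unit. There the strong constitutive EF-1α promoter drives the ONECUT2 coding sequence, and a WPRE follows to enhance transcript stability and expression. The cassette ends in a ΔU3 3' LTR that inactivates the LTR promoter after integration, with an SV40 polyadenylation signal beyond it. The barcode is not annotated in the feature table, so the record does not state its position. The depositor notes that the plasmid can recombine, and that a poly-glycine stretch in the insert gave ambiguous G/C base calls that do not alter the encoded protein.
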