Addgene plasmid #142551: TFORF0172
Purpose: Lentiviral vector for overexpressing transcription factor ORFs with unique 24-bp barcodes. Barcodes facilitate identification of transcription factors in pooled screens.
Depositing lab: Feng Zhang. Depositing organization: Broad Institute. Publication: A transcription factor atlas of directed differentiation. Joung J, Ma S, Tay T, Geiger-Schuller KR, Kirchgatterer PC, Verdine VK, Guo B, Arias-Garcia MA, Allen WE, Singh A, Kuksenko O, Abudayyeh OO, Gootenberg JS, Fu Z, Macrae RK, Buenrostro JD, Regev A, Zhang F. Cell. 2023 Jan 5;186(1):209-229.e26. doi: 10.1016/j.cell.2022.11.026. PubMed 36608654.
Backbone
  Vector backbone: pLX_TRC317
  Backbone manufacturer: Broad Institute Genetic Perturbation Platform
  Backbone size w/o insert (bp): 8264
  Vector type: Mammalian Expression, Lentiviral
  Selectable markers: Puromycin
Growth in bacteria
  Bacterial resistance: Ampicillin, 100 μg/mL
  Growth temperature: 37°C
  Growth strain: NEB Stable
  Copy number: High Copy
Gene/Insert
  Gene/Insert name: ONECUT2
  Species: H. sapiens (human)
  Insert size (bp): 1616
  Entrez Gene: ONECUT2 (a.k.a. OC-2, OC2)
  Promoter: EF1a
  Cloning method: Unknown
  Sequencing primers: 5′ GGGTGGAGACTGAAGTTAGGCCAG; 3′ CACATAGCGTAAAAGGAGCAACATAG
Terms and licenses: Academic/Nonprofit Terms; Industry Terms: Not Available to Industry
Depositor comments: NM_004852,ENST00000491143 . The transcription factor ORF portion of this plasmid was synthesized by Genewiz. Please test multiple small colonies in case of plasmid recombination. To make this collection available in a timely manner, a portion of this collection was not fully sequenced by Addgene. If an Addgene verified full plasmid sequence is not available, please contact us prior to placing an order to request the full sequence. Please note: Addgene NGS had difficulty sequencing through the poly-glycine section of the insert resulting in G/C ambiguous bases. These bases do not affect the poly-glycine amino acid sequence.
How to cite: TFORF0172 was a gift from Feng Zhang (Addgene plasmid # 142551 ; http://n2t.net/addgene:142551 ; RRID:Addgene_142551)
