>Addgene plasmid #142551 | TFORF0172 | depositor partial sequence | sequence record 279791 | Insert
ACCGCCACCATGAAGGCTGCCTACACCGCCTATCGATGCCTCACCAAAGACCTAGAAGGCTGCGCCATGA
ACCCGGAGCTGACAATGGAAAGTCTGGGCACTTTGCACGGGCCGGCCGGCGGCGGCAGTGGCGGGGGCGG
CGGCGGGGGCGGCGGGGGCGGCGGCGGGGGCCCGGGCCATGAGCAGGAGCTGCTGGCCAGCCCCAGCCCC
CACCACGCGGGCCGCGGCGCCGCTGGCTCGCTGCGGGGCCCTCCGCCGCCTCCAACCGCGCACCAGGAGC
TGGGCACGGCGGCAGCGGCGGCAGCGGCGGCGTCGCGCTCGGCCATGGTCACCAGCATGGCCTCGATCCT
GGACGGCGGCGACTACCGGCCCGAGCTCTCCATCCCGCTGCACCACGCCATGAGCATGTCCTGCGACTCG
TCTCCGCCTGGCATGGGCATGAGCAACACCTACACCACGCTGACACCGCTCCAGCCGCTGCCACCCATCT
CCACCGTGTCTGACAAGTTCCACCACCCTCACCCGCACCACCATCCGCACCACCACCACCACCACCACCA
CCAGCGCCTGTCCGGCAACGTCAGCGGCAGCTTCACCCTCATGCGCGACGAGCGCGGGCTCCCGGCCATG
AACAACCTCTACAGTCCCTACAAGGAGATGCCCGGCATGAGCCAGAGCCTGTCCCCGCTGGCCGCCACGC
CGCTGGGCAACGGGCTAGGCGGCCTCCACAACGCGCAGCAGAGTCTGCCCAACTACGGTCCGCCGGGCCA
CGACAAAATGCTCAGCCCCAACTTCGACGCGCACCACACTGCCATGCTGACCCGCGGTGAGCAACACCTG
TCCCGCGGCCTGGGCACCCCACCTGCGGCCATGATGTCGCACCTGAACGGCCTGCACCACCCGGGCCACA
CTCAGTCTCACGGGCCGGTGCTGGCACCCAGTCGCGAGCGGCCACCCTCGTCCTCATCGGGCTCGCAGGT
GGCCACGTCGGGCCAGCTGGAAGAAATCAACACCAAAGAGGTGGCCCAGCGCATCACAGCGGAGCTGAAG
CGCTACAGTATCCCCCAGGCGATCTTTGCGCAGAGGGTGCTGTGCCGGTCTCAGGGGACTCTCTCCGACC
TGCTCCGGAATCCAAAACCGTGGAGTAAACTCAAATCTGGCAGGGAGACCTTCCGCAGGATGTGGAAGTG
GCTTCAGGAGCCCGAGTTCCAGCGCATGTCCGCCTTACGCCTGGCAGCGTGCAAACGCAAAGAGCAAGAA
CCAAACAAAGACAGGAACAATTCCCAGAAGAAGTCCCGCCTGGTGTTCACTGACCTCCAACGCCGAACAC
TCTTCGCCATCTTCAAGGAGAACAAACGCCCGTCAAAGGAGATGCAGATCACCATTTCCCAGCAGCTGGG
CCTGGAGCTCACAACCGTCAGCAACTTCTTCATGAACGCCCGGCGCCGCAGCCTGGAGAAGTGGCAAGAC
GATCTGAGCACAGGGGGCTCCTCGTCCACCTCCAGCACGTGTACCAAAGCATAGTAATGAACTAGTCCGT
AACTTGAAAGTATTTCGATTTCTTGGCTTTATATATCTTGTGGAAAGGACGATTACAGGCATGCTCTAGC
CCTAAG
