>Addgene plasmid #142551 | TFORF0172 | depositor partial sequence | sequence record 279792 | Barcode
TTACAGGCATGCTCTAGCCCTAAG
