>Addgene plasmid #142551 | TFORF0172 | addgene partial sequence | sequence record 399291 | EF1a-F 5'-TCAAGCCTCAGACAGTGGTTC-3'
TGTCGTGAGGCTAGCACCGCCACCATGAAGGCTGCCTACACCGCCTATCGATGCCTCACCAAAGACCTAG
AAGGCTGCGCCATGAACCCGGAGCTGACAATGGAAAGTCTGGGCACTTTGCACGGGCCGGCCGGCGGCGG
CAGTGGCGGGGGCGGCGGCGGGGGCGGCGGGGGCGGCGGCGGGGGCCCGGGCCATGAGCAGGAGCTGCTG
GCCAGCCCCAGCCCCCACCACGCGGGCCGCGGCGCCGCTGGCTCGCTGCGGGGCCCTCCGCCGCCTCCAA
CCGCGCACCAGGAGCTGGGCACGGCGGCAGCGGCGGCAGCGGCGGCGTCGCGCTCGGCCATGGTCACCAG
CATGGCCTCGATCCTGGACGGCGGCGACTACCGGCCCGAGCTCTCCATCCCGCTGCACCACGCCATGAGC
ATGTCCTGCGACTCGTCTCCGCCTGGCATGGGCATGAGCAACACCTACACCACGCTGACACCGCTCCAGC
CGCTGCCACCCATCTCCACCGTGTCTGACAAGTTCCACCACCCTCACCCGCACCACCATCCGCACCACCA
CCACCACCACCACCACCAGCGCCTGTCCGGCAACGTCAGCGGCAGCTTCACCCTCATGCGCGACGAGCGC
GGGCTCCCGGCCATGAACAACCTCTACAGTCCCTACAAGGAGATGCCCGGCATGAGCCAGAGCCTGTCCC
CGCTGGCCGCCACGCCGCTGGGCAACGGGCTAGGCGGCCTCCACAACGCGCAGCAGAGTCTGCCCAACTA
CGGTCCGCCGGGCCACGACAAAATGCTCAGCCCCAACTTCGACGCGCACCACACTGCCATGCTGACCCGC
GGTGAGCAACACCTGTCCCGCGGCCTGGGCACCCCACCTGCGGCCATGATGTCGCACCTGAACGGCCTGC
ACCACCCGGGCCACACTCAGTCTCACGGGCCGGTGCTGGCACCCAGT
